Addgene plasmid #104354: pcDNA3.1/Hygro(-)-B2-TS5
Purpose: Expresses human beta 2 integrin tension sensor
Depositing lab: Pontus Nordenfelt & Timothy Springer. Publication: Coordinated integrin activation by actin-dependent force during T-cell migration. Nordenfelt P, Elliott HL, Springer TA. Nat Commun. 2016 Oct 10;7:13119. doi: 10.1038/ncomms13119. PubMed 27721490.
Backbone
  Vector backbone: pcDNA3.1/Hygro(-)
  Backbone size w/o insert (bp): 5596
  Total vector size (bp): 9403
  Vector type: Mammalian Expression
  Selectable markers: Hygromycin
Growth in bacteria
  Bacterial resistance: Ampicillin, 100 μg/mL
  Growth temperature: 37°C
  Growth strain: DH5alpha
  Copy number: High Copy
Gene/Insert
  Gene/Insert name: Human integrin b2 with tension sensor (alt name: ITGB2)
  Species: H. sapiens (human)
  Insert size (bp): 3891
  Entrez Gene: ITGB2 (a.k.a. CD18, LAD, LCAMB, LFA-1, MAC-1, MF17, MFI7)
  Promoter: CMV
  Cloning method: Restriction Enzyme; 5′ cloning site NHeI (unknown if destroyed); 3′ cloning site HindIII (unknown if destroyed)
  Sequencing primers: 5′ CMV_fwd; 3′ BGH_rev
Terms and licenses: Academic/Nonprofit Terms; Industry Terms: Not Available to Industry
Depositor comments: Note: this plasmid is identical to b2-TS5 (Plasmid #103878).
How to cite: pcDNA3.1/Hygro(-)-B2-TS5 was a gift from Pontus Nordenfelt & Timothy Springer (Addgene plasmid # 104354 ; http://n2t.net/addgene:104354 ; RRID:Addgene_104354)
