[The description below was written by a language model from this plasmid's Addgene catalogue record and pLannotate feature annotations shown in this document.]
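Description:
pcDNA3.1/Hygro(-)-B2-TS5 is a mammalian expression plasmid of about 9.4 kb built on the pcDNA3.1/Hygro(-) backbone. It encodes a human integrin β2 (ITGB2, CD18) tension sensor. In E. coli it is maintained as a high-copy plasmid through a ColE1/pUC-type origin and selected with ampicillin via the β-lactamase gene. An f1 origin is also present. For mammalian cells, an SV40 early promoter drives a hygromycin phosphotransferase gene followed by an SV40 polyadenylation signal, which allows selection of stable transfectants. Short annotated fragments such as the truncated HIV-1 LTR, ble, lacI and bom matches appear to be backbone remnants or partial homology hits rather than functional parts.

The insert of roughly 3.9 kb was cloned between NheI and HindIII sites. It is transcribed from the CMV immediate-early enhancer/promoter and terminated by the bovine growth hormone polyadenylation signal, and a T7 promoter lies just upstream of the coding region. In the feature table, most of the ITGB2 coding sequence is followed by mTFP1 (cyan), an unannotated gap of about 120 bp, mVenus (yellow), and then a short C-terminal ITGB2 fragment. The fluorescent protein pair is therefore embedded within the integrin near its C-terminal end rather than appended to it. mTFP1 and mVenus form a FRET donor–acceptor pair, so the intervening segment presumably acts as an extensible linker that changes energy transfer when stretched, although the record does not describe it. The construct is intended for measuring mechanical load on β2 integrins in living cells, and the associated work concerns actin-dependent force and integrin activation during T-cell migration. The depositors note that it is identical to a separately deposited b2-TS5 plasmid.
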