Features (pLannotate 1.2.2; 23 found; start..end, strand, type, name):
      1..380     +  enhancer       CMV enhancer: human cytomegalovirus immediate early enhancer
    381..584     +  promoter       CMV promoter: human cytomegalovirus (CMV) immediate early promoter
    580..613     +  LTR            5' LTR (truncated) (fragment): truncated 5' long terminal repeat (LTR) from HIV-1
    629..647     +  promoter       T7 promoter: promoter for bacteriophage T7 RNA polymerase
    673..2910    +  CDS            ITGB2: ITB2_HUMAN - Also known as CD18, MFI7. Experimental evidence at protein level: Swiss-Prot protein existence level 1. Integrin ITGAL/ITGB2 is a receptor for ICAM1, ICAM2, ICAM3 and ICAM4. Integrin ITGAL/ITGB2 is also a receptor for the secreted form of ubiquitin-like protein ISG15; the interaction is mediated by ITGAL (PubMed:29100055). Integrins ITGAM/ITGB2 and ITGAX/ITGB2 are receptors for the iC3b fragment of the third complement component and for fibrinogen. Integrin ITGAX/ITGB2 recognizes the sequence G-P-R in fibrinogen alpha-chain. Integrin ITGAM/ITGB2 recognizes P1 and P2 peptides of fi
   2914..3621    +  CDS            mTFP1: mTFP1 is a basic (constitutively fluorescent) cyan fluorescent protein published in 2006, derived from Clavularia sp.. It has low acid sensitivity.
   3742..4458    +  CDS            mVenus: mVenus is a basic (constitutively fluorescent) yellow fluorescent protein published in 2006, derived from Aequorea victoria. It is reported to be a rapidly-maturing monomer with moderate acid sensitivity.
   4468..4560    +  CDS            ITGB2 (fragment): ITB2_HUMAN - Also known as CD18, MFI7. Experimental evidence at protein level: Swiss-Prot protein existence level 1. Integrin ITGAL/ITGB2 is a receptor for ICAM1, ICAM2, ICAM3 and ICAM4. Integrin ITGAL/ITGB2 is also a receptor for the secreted form of ubiquitin-like protein ISG15; the interaction is mediated by ITGAL (PubMed:29100055). Integrins ITGAM/ITGB2 and ITGAX/ITGB2 are receptors for the iC3b fragment of the third complement component and for fibrinogen. Integrin ITGAX/ITGB2 recognizes the sequence G-P-R in fibrinogen alpha-chain. Integrin ITGAM/ITGB2 recognizes P1 and P2 peptides of fi
   4599..4823    +  polyA_signal   bGH poly(A) signal: bovine growth hormone polyadenylation signal
   4827..4848    +  promoter       SV40 promoter (fragment): SV40 enhancer and early promoter
   4869..5297    +  rep_origin     f1 ori (sequence partly withheld): f1 bacteriophage origin of replication; arrow indicates direction of (+) strand synthesis
   5311..5640    +  promoter       SV40 promoter: SV40 enhancer and early promoter
   5689..6714    +  CDS            HygR: aminoglycoside phosphotransferase from E. coli; aph(4)-Ia; confers resistance to hygromycin
   6724..6849    +  CDS            ble (fragment): BLE_KLEPN - Experimental evidence at protein level: Swiss-Prot protein existence level 1. Binding protein with a strong affinity to the bleomycin family of antibiotics. Binds to CL990; an antimitotic-antibiotic compound. From Klebsiella pneumoniae.
   6844..6965    +  polyA_signal   SV40 poly(A) signal: SV40 polyadenylation signal
   7038..7054    -  protein_bind   lac operator: The lac repressor binds to the lac operator to inhibit transcription in E. coli. This inhibition can be relieved by adding lactose or isopropyl-β-D-thiogalactopyranoside (IPTG). lac repressor encoded by lacI
   7062..7092    -  promoter       lac promoter: promoter for the E. coli lac operon
   7107..7128    -  protein_bind   CAP binding site: CAP binding activates transcription in the presence of cAMP. E. coli catabolite activator protein
   7141..7233    -  CDS            lacI (fragment): lac repressor; lacI; The lac repressor binds to the lac operator to inhibit transcription in E. coli. This inhibition can be relieved by adding lactose or isopropyl-β-D-thiogalactopyranoside (IPTG).
   7416..8004    -  rep_origin     ori: high-copy-number ColE1/pMB1/pBR322/pUC origin of replication
   8175..9035    -  CDS            AmpR: β-lactamase; bla; confers resistance to ampicillin, carbenicillin, and related antibiotics
   9036..9140    -  promoter       AmpR promoter: bla
   9199..9251    -  misc_feature   bom (fragment): basis of mobility region from pBR322
>Addgene plasmid #104354 | pcDNA3.1/Hygro(-)-B2-TS5 | addgene full sequence | sequence record 370122 | Addgene NGS Result
GACATTGATTATTGACTAGTTATTAATAGTAATCAATTACGGGGTCATTAGTTCATAGCCCATATATGGA
GTTCCGCGTTACATAACTTACGGTAAATGGCCCGCCTGGCTGACCGCCCAACGACCCCCGCCCATTGACG
TCAATAATGACGTATGTTCCCATAGTAACGCCAATAGGGACTTTCCATTGACGTCAATGGGTGGAGTATT
TACGGTAAACTGCCCACTTGGCAGTACATCAAGTGTATCATATGCCAAGTACGCCCCCTATTGACGTCAA
TGACGGTAAATGGCCCGCCTGGCATTATGCCCAGTACATGACCTTATGGGACTTTCCTACTTGGCAGTAC
ATCTACGTATTAGTCATCGCTATTACCATGGTGATGCGGTTTTGGCAGTACATCAATGGGCGTGGATAGC
GGTTTGACTCACGGGGATTTCCAAGTCTCCACCCCATTGACGTCAATGGGAGTTTGTTTTGGCACCAAAA
TCAACGGGACTTTCCAAAATGTCGTAACAACTCCGCCCCATTGACGCAAATGGGCGGTAGGCGTGTACGG
TGGGAGGTCTATATAAGCAGAGCTCTCTGGCTAACTAGAGAACCCACTGCTTACTGGCTTATCGAAATTA
ATACGACTCACTATAGGGAGACCCAAGCTGGCTAGCGCCACCATGCTGGGCCTGCGCCCCCCACTGCTCG
CCCTGGTGGGGCTGCTCTCCCTCGGGTGCGTCCTCTCTCAGGAGTGCACGAAGTTCAAGGTCAGCAGCTG
CCGGGAATGCATCGAGTCGGGGCCCGGCTGCACCTGGTGCCAGAAGCTGAACTTCACAGGGCCGGGGGAT
CCTGACTCCATTCGCTGCGACACCCGGCCACAGCTGCTCATGAGGGGCTGTGCGGCTGACGACATCATGG
ACCCCACAAGCCTCGCTGAAACCCAGGAAGACCACAATGGGGGCCAGAAGCAGCTGTCCCCACAAAAAGT
GACGCTTTACCTGCGACCAGGCCAGGCAGCAGCGTTCAACGTGACCTTCCGGCGGGCCAAGGGCTACCCC
ATCGACCTGTACTATCTGATGGACCTCTCCTACTCCATGCTTGATGACCTCAGGAATGTCAAGAAGCTAG
GTGGCGACCTGCTCCGGGCCCTCAACGAGATCACCGAGTCCGGCCGCATTGGCTTCGGGTCCTTCGTGGA
CAAGACCGTGCTGCCGTTCGTGAACACGCACCCTGATAAGCTGCGAAACCCATGCCCCAACAAGGAGAAA
GAGTGCCAGCCCCCGTTTGCCTTCAGGCACGTGCTGAAGCTGACCAACAACTCCAACCAGTTTCAGACCG
AGGTCGGGAAGCAGCTGATTTCCGGAAACCTGGATGCACCCGAGGGTGGGCTGGACGCCATGATGCAGGT
CGCCGCCTGCCCGGAGGAAATCGGCTGGCGCAACGTCACGCGGCTGCTGGTGTTTGCCACTGATGACGGC
TTCCATTTCGCGGGCGACGGAAAGCTGGGCGCCATCCTGACCCCCAACGACGGCCGCTGTCACCTGGAGG
ACAACTTGTACAAGAGGAGCAACGAATTCGACTACCCATCGGTGGGCCAGCTGGCGCACAAGCTGGCTGA
AAACAACATCCAGCCCATCTTCGCGGTGACCAGTAGGATGGTGAAGACCTACGAGAAACTCACCGAGATC
ATCCCCAAGTCAGCCGTGGGGGAGCTGTCTGAGGACTCCAGCAATGTGGTCCATCTCATTAAGAATGCTT
ACAATAAACTCTCCTCCAGGGTCTTCCTGGATCACAACGCCCTCCCCGACACCCTGAAAGTCACCTACGA
CTCCTTCTGCAGCAATGGAGTGACGCACAGGAACCAGCCCAGAGGTGACTGTGATGGCGTGCAGATCAAT
GTCCCGATCACCTTCCAGGTGAAGGTCACGGCCACAGAGTGCATCCAGGAGCAGTCGTTTGTCATCCGGG
CGCTGGGCTTCACGGACATAGTGACCGTGCAGGTTCTTCCCCAGTGTGAGTGCCGGTGCCGGGACCAGAG
CAGAGACCGCAGCCTCTGCCATGGCAAGGGCTTCTTGGAGTGCGGCATCTGCAGGTGTGACACTGGCTAC
ATTGGGAAAAACTGTGAGTGCCAGACACAGGGCCGGAGCAGCCAGGAGCTGGAAGGAAGCTGCCGGAAGG
ACAACAACTCCATCATCTGCTCAGGGCTGGGGGACTGTGTCTGCGGGCAGTGCCTGTGCCACACCAGCGA
CGTCCCCGGCAAGCTGATATACGGGCAGTACTGCGAGTGTGACACCATCAACTGTGAGCGCTACAACGGC
CAGGTCTGCGGCGGCCCGGGGAGGGGGCTCTGCTTCTGCGGGAAGTGCCGCTGCCACCCGGGCTTTGAGG
GCTCAGCGTGCCAGTGCGAGAGGACCACTGAGGGCTGCCTGAACCCGCGGCGTGTTGAGTGTAGTGGTCG
TGGCCGGTGCCGCTGCAACGTATGCGAGTGCCATTCAGGCTACCAGCTGCCTCTGTGCCAGGAGTGCCCC
GGCTGCCCCTCACCCTGTGGCAAGTACATCTCCTGCGCCGAGTGCCTGAAGTTCGAAAAGGGCCCCTTTG
GGAAGAACTGCAGCGCGGCGTGTCCGGGCCTGCAGCTGTCGAACAACCCCGTGAAGGGCAGGACCTGCAA
GGAGAGGGACTCAGAGGGCTGCTGGGTGGCCTACACGCTGGAGCAGCAGGACGGGATGGACCGCTACCTC
ATCTATGTGGATGAGAGCCGAGAGTGTGTGGCAGGCCCCAACATCGCCGCCATCGTCGGGGGCACCGTGG
CAGGCATCGTGCTGATCGGCATTCTCCTGCTGGTCATCTGGAAGGCTCTGATCCACCTGAGCGACCTCCG
GGAGTACAGGCGCTTTGAGAAGGAGAAGCTCCAGGCTCAGGCGATGGTGAGCAAGGGCGAGGAGACCACA
ATGGGCGTAATCAAGCCCGACATGAAGATCAAGCTGAAGATGGAGGGCAACGTGAATGGCCACGCCTTCG
TGATCGAGGGCGAGGGCGAGGGCAAGCCCTACGACGGCACCAACACCATCAACCTGGAGGTGAAGGAGGG
AGCCCCCCTGCCCTTCTCCTACGACATTCTGACCACCGCGTTCGCCTACGGCAACAGGGCCTTCACCAAG
TACCCCGACGACATCCCCAACTACTTCAAGCAGTCCTTCCCCGAGGGCTACTCTTGGGAGCGCACCATGA
CCTTCGAGGACAAGGGCATCGTGAAGGTGAAGTCCGACATCTCCATGGAGGAGGACTCCTTCATCTACGA
GATACACCTCAAGGGCGAGAACTTCCCCCCCAACGGCCCCGTGATGCAGAAGAAGACCACCGGCTGGGAC
GCCTCCACCGAGAGGATGTACGTGCGCGACGGCGTGCTGAAGGGCGACGTCAAGCACAAGCTGCTGCTGG
AGGGCGGCGGCCACCACCGCGTTGACTTCAAGACCATCTACAGGGCCAAGAAGGCGGTGAAGCTGCCCGA
CTATCACTTTGTGGACCACCGCATCGAGATCCTGAACCACGACAAGGACTACAACAAGGTGACCGTTTAC
GAGAGCGCCGTGGCCCGCAACTCCACCGACGGCATGGACGAGCTGTACAAGGGGCCAGGTGGTGCAGGGC
CAGGTGGTGCAGGGCCAGGTGGTGCAGGGCCAGGTGGTGCAGGGCCCGGTGGTGCAGGTCCAGGTGGTGC
AGGTCCAGGTGGTGCAGGTCCAGGTGGTGCTATGGTGAGCAAGGGCGAGGAGCTGTTCACCGGGGTGGTG
CCCATCCTGGTCGAGCTGGACGGCGACGTAAACGGCCACAAGTTCAGCGTGTCCGGCGAGGGCGAGGGCG
ATGCCACCTACGGCAAGCTGACCCTGAAGCTGATCTGCACCACCGGCAAGCTGCCCGTGCCCTGGCCCAC
CCTCGTGACCACCCTGGGCTACGGCCTGCAGTGCTTCGCCCGCTACCCCGACCACATGAAGCAGCACGAC
TTCTTCAAGTCCGCCATGCCCGAAGGCTACGTCCAGGAGCGCACCATCTTCTTCAAGGACGACGGCAACT
ACAAGACCCGCGCCGAGGTGAAGTTCGAGGGCGACACCCTGGTGAACCGCATCGAGCTGAAGGGCATCGA
CTTCAAGGAGGACGGCAACATCCTGGGGCACAAGCTGGAGTACAACTACAACAGCCACAACGTCTATATC
ACCGCCGACAAGCAGAAGAACGGCATCAAGGCCAACTTCAAGATCCGCCACAACATCGAGGACGGCGGCG
TGCAGCTCGCCGACCACTACCAGCAGAACACCCCCATCGGCGACGGCCCCGTGCTGCTGCCCGACAACCA
CTACCTGAGCTACCAGTCCAAACTGAGCAAAGACCCCAACGAGAAGCGCGATCACATGGTCCTGCTGGAG
TTCGTGACCGCCGCCGGGATCACTCTCGGCATGGACGAGCTGTACAAGGCTCAAGCACAAAAGGAGAAGC
TCAAGTCCCAGTGGAACAATGATAATCCCCTTTTCAAGAGCGCCACCACGACGGTCATGAACCCCAAGTT
TGCTGAGAGTTAGTAAAAGCTTAAGTTTAAACCGCTGATCAGCCTCGACTGTGCCTTCTAGTTGCCAGCC
ATCTGTTGTTTGCCCCTCCCCCGTGCCTTCCTTGACCCTGGAAGGTGCCACTCCCACTGTCCTTTCCTAA
TAAAATGAGGAAATTGCATCGCATTGTCTGAGTAGGTGTCATTCTATTCTGGGGGGTGGGGTGGGGCAGG
ACAGCAAGGGGGAGGATTGGGAAGACAATAGCAGGCATGCTGGGGATGCGGTGGGCTCTATGGCTTCTGA
GGCGGAAAGAACCAGCTGGGGCTCTAGGGGGTATCCCC
[124 nt withheld, positions 4869-4992]
C
[91 nt withheld, positions 4994-5084]
A
[49 nt withheld, positions 5086-5134]
CCTTTGACGTTGGAGTCCACGTTCTTT
[37 nt withheld, positions 5162-5198]
ACCCTATCTCGGTCTATTCTTTTGATTTATAAGGGATTTTGCCGATTTCGGCCTATTGGTTAAAAAATGA
GCTGATTTAACAAAAATTTAACGCGAATTAATTCTGTGGAATGTGTGTCAGTTAGGGTGTGGAAAGTCCC
CAGGCTCCCCAGCAGGCAGAAGTATGCAAAGCATGCATCTCAATTAGTCAGCAACCAGGTGTGGAAAGTC
CCCAGGCTCCCCAGCAGGCAGAAGTATGCAAAGCATGCATCTCAATTAGTCAGCAACCATAGTCCCGCCC
CTAACTCCGCCCATCCCGCCCCTAACTCCGCCCAGTTCCGCCCATTCTCCGCCCCATGGCTGACTAATTT
TTTTTATTTATGCAGAGGCCGAGGCCGCCTCTGCCTCTGAGCTATTCCAGAAGTAGTGAGGAGGCTTTTT
TGGAGGCCTAGGCTTTTGCAAAAAGCTCCCGGGAGCTTGTATATCCATTTTCGGATCTGATCAGCACGTG
ATGAAAAAGCCTGAACTCACCGCGACGTCTGTCGAGAAGTTTCTGATCGAAAAGTTCGACAGCGTCTCCG
ACCTGATGCAGCTCTCGGAGGGCGAAGAATCTCGTGCTTTCAGCTTCGATGTAGGAGGGCGTGGATATGT
CCTGCGGGTAAATAGCTGCGCCGATGGTTTCTACAAAGATCGTTATGTTTATCGGCACTTTGCATCGGCC
GCGCTCCCGATTCCGGAAGTGCTTGACATTGGGGAATTCAGCGAGAGCCTGACCTATTGCATCTCCCGCC
GTGCACAGGGTGTCACGTTGCAAGACCTGCCTGAAACCGAACTGCCCGCTGTTCTGCAGCCGGTCGCGGA
GGCCATGGATGCGATCGCTGCGGCCGATCTTAGCCAGACGAGCGGGTTCGGCCCATTCGGACCGCAAGGA
ATCGGTCAATACACTACATGGCGTGATTTCATATGCGCGATTGCTGATCCCCATGTGTATCACTGGCAAA
CTGTGATGGACGACACCGTCAGTGCGTCCGTCGCGCAGGCTCTCGATGAGCTGATGCTTTGGGCCGAGGA
CTGCCCCGAAGTCCGGCACCTCGTGCACGCGGATTTCGGCTCCAACAATGTCCTGACGGACAATGGCCGC
ATAACAGCGGTCATTGACTGGAGCGAGGCGATGTTCGGGGATTCCCAATACGAGGTCGCCAACATCTTCT
TCTGGAGGCCGTGGTTGGCTTGTATGGAGCAGCAGACGCGCTACTTCGAGCGGAGGCATCCGGAGCTTGC
AGGATCGCCGCGGCTCCGGGCGTATATGCTCCGCATTGGTCTTGACCAACTCTATCAGAGCTTGGTTGAC
GGCAATTTCGATGATGCAGCTTGGGCGCAGGGTCGATGCGACGCAATCGTCCGATCCGGAGCCGGGACTG
TCGGGCGTACACAAATCGCCCGCAGAAGCGCGGCCGTCTGGACCGATGGCTGTGTAGAAGTACTCGCCGA
TAGTGGAAACCGACGCCCCAGCACTCGTCCGAGGGCAAAGGAATAGCACGTGCTACGAGATTTCGATTCC
ACCGCCGCCTTCTATGAAAGGTTGGGCTTCGGAATCGTTTTCCGGGACGCCGGCTGGATGATCCTCCAGC
GCGGGGATCTCATGCTGGAGTTCTTCGCCCACCCCAACTTGTTTATTGCAGCTTATAATGGTTACAAATA
AAGCAATAGCATCACAAATTTCACAAATAAAGCATTTTTTTCACTGCATTCTAGTTGTGGTTTGTCCAAA
CTCATCAATGTATCTTATCATGTCTGTATACCGTCGACCTCTAGCTAGAGCTTGGCGTAATCATGGTCAT
AGCTGTTTCCTGTGTGAAATTGTTATCCGCTCACAATTCCACACAACATACGAGCCGGAAGCATAAAGTG
TAAAGCCTGGGGTGCCTAATGAGTGAGCTAACTCACATTAATTGCGTTGCGCTCACTGCCCGCTTTCCAG
TCGGGAAACCTGTCGTGCCAGCTGCATTAATGAATCGGCCAACGCGCGGGGAGAGGCGGTTTGCGTATTG
GGCGCTCTTCCGCTTCCTCGCTCACTGACTCGCTGCGCTCGGTCGTTCGGCTGCGGCGAGCGGTATCAGC
TCACTCAAAGGCGGTAATACGGTTATCCACAGAATCAGGGGATAACGCAGGAAAGAACATGTGAGCAAAA
GGCCAGCAAAAGGCCAGGAACCGTAAAAAGGCCGCGTTGCTGGCGTTTTTCCATAGGCTCCGCCCCCCTG
ACGAGCATCACAAAAATCGACGCTCAAGTCAGAGGTGGCGAAACCCGACAGGACTATAAAGATACCAGGC
GTTTCCCCCTGGAAGCTCCCTCGTGCGCTCTCCTGTTCCGACCCTGCCGCTTACCGGATACCTGTCCGCC
TTTCTCCCTTCGGGAAGCGTGGCGCTTTCTCATAGCTCACGCTGTAGGTATCTCAGTTCGGTGTAGGTCG
TTCGCTCCAAGCTGGGCTGTGTGCACGAACCCCCCGTTCAGCCCGACCGCTGCGCCTTATCCGGTAACTA
TCGTCTTGAGTCCAACCCGGTAAGACACGACTTATCGCCACTGGCAGCAGCCACTGGTAACAGGATTAGC
AGAGCGAGGTATGTAGGCGGTGCTACAGAGTTCTTGAAGTGGTGGCCTAACTACGGCTACACTAGAAGAA
CAGTATTTGGTATCTGCGCTCTGCTGAAGCCAGTTACCTTCGGAAAAAGAGTTGGTAGCTCTTGATCCGG
CAAACAAACCACCGCTGGTAGCGGTGGTTTTTTTGTTTGCAAGCAGCAGATTACGCGCAGAAAAAAAGGA
TCTCAAGAAGATCCTTTGATCTTTTCTACGGGGTCTGACGCTCAGTGGAACGAAAACTCACGTTAAGGGA
TTTTGGTCATGAGATTATCAAAAAGGATCTTCACCTAGATCCTTTTAAATTAAAAATGAAGTTTTAAATC
AATCTAAAGTATATATGAGTAAACTTGGTCTGACAGTTACCAATGCTTAATCAGTGAGGCACCTATCTCA
GCGATCTGTCTATTTCGTTCATCCATAGTTGCCTGACTCCCCGTCGTGTAGATAACTACGATACGGGAGG
GCTTACCATCTGGCCCCAGTGCTGCAATGATACCGCGAGACCCACGCTCACCGGCTCCAGATTTATCAGC
AATAAACCAGCCAGCCGGAAGGGCCGAGCGCAGAAGTGGTCCTGCAACTTTATCCGCCTCCATCCAGTCT
ATTAATTGTTGCCGGGAAGCTAGAGTAAGTAGTTCGCCAGTTAATAGTTTGCGCAACGTTGTTGCCATTG
CTACAGGCATCGTGGTGTCACGCTCGTCGTTTGGTATGGCTTCATTCAGCTCCGGTTCCCAACGATCAAG
GCGAGTTACATGATCCCCCATGTTGTGCAAAAAAGCGGTTAGCTCCTTCGGTCCTCCGATCGTTGTCAGA
AGTAAGTTGGCCGCAGTGTTATCACTCATGGTTATGGCAGCACTGCATAATTCTCTTACTGTCATGCCAT
CCGTAAGATGCTTTTCTGTGACTGGTGAGTACTCAACCAAGTCATTCTGAGAATAGTGTATGCGGCGACC
GAGTTGCTCTTGCCCGGCGTCAATACGGGATAATACCGCGCCACATAGCAGAACTTTAAAAGTGCTCATC
ATTGGAAAACGTTCTTCGGGGCGAAAACTCTCAAGGATCTTACCGCTGTTGAGATCCAGTTCGATGTAAC
CCACTCGTGCACCCAACTGATCTTCAGCATCTTTTACTTTCACCAGCGTTTCTGGGTGAGCAAAAACAGG
AAGGCAAAATGCCGCAAAAAAGGGAATAAGGGCGACACGGAAATGTTGAATACTCATACTCTTCCTTTTT
CAATATTATTGAAGCATTTATCAGGGTTATTGTCTCATGAGCGGATACATATTTGAATGTATTTAGAAAA
ATAAACAAATAGGGGTTCCGCGCACATTTCCCCGAAAAGTGCCACCTGACGTCGACGGATCGGGAGATCT
CCCGATCCCCTATGGTGCACTCTCAGTACAATCTGCTCTGATGCCGCATAGTTAAGCCAGTATCTGCTCC
CTGCTTGTGTGTTGGAGGTCGCTGAGTAGTGCGCGAGCAAAATTTAAGCTACAACAAGGCAAGGCTTGAC
CGACAATTGCATGAAGAATCTGCTTAGGGTTAGGCGTTTTGCGCTGCTTCGCGATGTACGGGCCAGATAT
ACGCGTT
