>Addgene plasmid #104354 | pcDNA3.1/Hygro(-)-B2-TS5 | addgene partial sequence | sequence record 210319 | mTFP1-R1 5'-ACCTCCAGGTTGATGGTGTTg-3'
CGCCCTCGCCCTCGATCACGAAGGCGTGGCCATTCACGTTGCCCTCCATCTTCAGCTTGATCTTCATGTC
GGGCTTGATTACGCCCATTGTGGTCTCCTCGCCCTTGCTCACCATCGCCTGAGCCTGGAGCTTCTCCTTC
TCAAAGCGCCTGTACTCCCGGAGGTCGCTCAGGTGGATCAGAGCCTTCCAGATGACCAGCAGGAGAATGC
CGATCAGCACGATGCCTGCCACGGTGCCCCCGACGATGGCGGCGATGTTGGGGCCTGCCACACACTCTCG
GCTCTCATCCACATAGATGAGGTAGCGGTCCATCCCGTCCTGCTGCTCCAGCGTGTAGGCCACCCAGCAG
CCCTCTGAGTCCCTCTCCTTGCAGGTCCTGCCCTTCACGGGGTTGTTCGACAGCTGCAGGCCCGGACACG
CCGCGCTGCAGTTCTTCCCAAAGGGGCCCTTTTCGAACTTCAGGCACTCGGCGCAGGAGATGTACTTGCC
ACAGGGTGAGGGGCAGCCGGGGCACTCCTGGCACAGAGGCAGCTGGTAGCCTGAATGGCACTCGCATACG
TTGCAGCGGCACCGGCCACGACCACTACACTCAACACGCCGCGGGTTCAGGCAGCCCTCAGTGGTCCTCT
CGCACTGGCACGCTGAGCCCTCAAAGCCCGGGTGGCAGCGGCACTTCCCGCA
